>Addgene plasmid #227249 | pEC1.2/EC1.1_Cas9i_TagRFP | addgene full sequence | sequence record 451525 | Addgene NGS Result
GTTTACCCGCCAATATATCCTGTCAAACACTGATAGTTTAAACTGAAGGCGGGAAACGACAATCTGATCC
AAGCTCAAGCTGCTCTAGCATTCGCCATTCAGGCTGCGCAACTGTTGGGAAGGGCGATCGGTGCGGGCCT
CTTCGCTATTACGCCAGCTGGCGAAAGGGGGATGTGCTGCAAGGCGATTAAGTTGGGTAACGCCAGGGTT
TTCCCAGTCACGACGTTGTAAAACGACGGCCAGTGCCAAGCTGAAACCAAATTAACATAGGGTTTTTATT
TAAATAAAAGTTTAACCTTCTTTTTAAAAAATTGTTCATAGTGTCATGTCAGAACAAGAGCTACAAATCA
CACATAGCATGCATAAGCGGAGCTATGATGAGTGGTATTGTTTTGTTCGTCACTTGTCACTCTTTTCCAA
CACATAATCCCGACAACAACGTAAGAGCATCTCTCTCTCTCCACACACACTCATGCATGCATGCATTCTT
ACACGTGATTGCCATGCAAATCTCCTTTCTCACCTATAAATACAAACCAACCCTTCACTACACTCTTCAC
TCAAACCAAAACAAGAAAACATACACAAATAGCAAAACAAGGGCGAATTCTCAACACAACATATACAAAA
CAAACGAATCTCAAGCAATCAAGCATTCTACTTCTATTGCAGCAATTTAAATCATTTCTTTTAAAGCAAA
AGCTATTTTCTGAAAATTTTCACCATTTACGAACGATAGCCATGGTGAAGACTAATCTTTTTCTCTTTTT
CATCTTTTCACTTCTCCTATCATTATCCTCGGCCGACATGAGCGAGCTGATTAAGGAGAACATGCACATG
AAGCTGTACATGGAGGGCACCGTGAACAACCACCACTTCAAGTGCACATCCGAGGGCGAAGGCAAGCCCT
ACGAGGGCACCCAGACCATGAGAATCAAGGTGGTCGAGGGCGGCCCTCTCCCCTTCGCCTTCGACATCCT
GGCTACCAGCTTCATGTACGGCAGCAGAACCTTCATCAACCACACCCAGGGCATCCCCGACTTCTTTAAG
CAGTCCTTCCCTGAGGGCTTCACATGGGAGAGAGTCACCACATACGAAGACGGGGGCGTGCTGACCGCTA
CCCAGGACACCAGCCTCCAGGACGGCTGCCTCATCTACAACGTCAAGATCAGAGGGGTGAACTTCCCATC
CAACGGCCCTGTGATGCAGAAGAAAACACTCGGCTGGGAGGCCAACACCGAGATGCTGTACCCCGCTGAC
GGCGGCCTGGAAGGCAGAAGCGACATGGCCCTGAAGCTCGTGGGCGGGGGCCACCTGATCTGCAACTTCA
AGACCACATACAGATCCAAGAAACCCGCTAAGAACCTCAAGATGCCCGGCGTCTACTATGTGGACCACAG
ACTGGAAAGAATCAAGGAGGCCGACAAAGAAACCTACGTCGAGCAGCACGAGGTGGCTGTGGCCAGATAC
TGCGACCTCCCTAGCAAACTGGGGCACAAGTGATCTAGTAACATAGATGACACCGCGCGCGATAATTTAT
CCTAGTTTGCGCGCTATATTTTGTTTTCTATCGCGTATTAAATGTATAATTGCGGGACTCTAATCATAAA
AACCCATCTCATAAATAACGTCATGCATTACATGTTAATTATTACATGCTTAACGTAATTCAACAGAAAT
TATATGATAATCATCGCAAGACCGGCAACAGGATTCAATCTTAAGAAACTTTATTGCCAAATGTTTGAAC
GATAGCTTCGACTTGCCTTCCGCACAATACATCATTTCTTCTTAGCTTTTTTTCTTCTTCTTCGTTCATA
CAGTTTTTTTTTGTTTATCAGCTTACATTTTCTTGAACCGTAGCTTTCGTTTTCTTCTTTTTAACTTTCC
ATTCGGAGTTTTTGTATCTTGTTTCATAGTTTGTCCCAGGATTAGAATGATTAGGCATCGAACCTTCAAG
AATTTGATTGAATAAAACATCTTCATTCTTAAGATATGAAGATAATCTTCAAAAGGCCCCTGGGAATCTG
AAAGAAGAGAAGCAGGCCCATTTATATGGGAAAGAACAATAGTATTTCTTATATAGGCCCATTTAAGTTG
AAAACAATCTTCAAAAGTCCCACATCGCTTAGATAAGAAAACGAAGCTGAGTTTATATACAGCTAGAGTC
GAAGTAGTGATTGGGAGACCAACCCAGTGGACATAAGCCTGTTCGGTTCGTAAGCTGTAATGCAAGTAGC
GTATGCGCTCACGCAACTGGTCCAGAACCTTGACCGAACGCAGCGGTGGTAACGGCGCAGTGGCGGTTTT
CATGGCTTGTTATGACTGTTTTTTTGGGGTACAGTCTATGCCTCGGGCATCCAAGCAGCAAGCGCGTTAC
GCCGTGGGTCGATGTTTGATGTTATGGAGCAGCAACGATGTTACGCAGCAGGGCAGTCGCCCTAAAACAA
AGTTAAACATCATGGGGGAAGCGGTGATCGCCGAAGTATCGACTCAACTATCAGAGGTAGTTGGCGTCAT
CGAGCGCCATCTCGAACCGACGTTGCTGGCCGTACATTTGTACGGCTCCGCAGTGGATGGCGGCCTGAAG
CCACACAGTGATATTGATTTGCTGGTTACGGTGACCGTAAGGCTTGATGAAACAACGCGGCGAGCTTTGA
TCAACGACCTTTTGGAAACTTCGGCTTCCCCTGGAGAGAGCGAGATTCTCCGCGCTGTAGAAGTCACCAT
TGTTGTGCACGACGACATCATTCCGTGGCGTTATCCAGCTAAGCGCGAACTGCAATTTGGAGAATGGCAG
CGCAATGACATTCTTGCAGGTATCTTCGAGCCAGCCACGATCGACATTGATCTGGCTATCTTGCTGACAA
AAGCAAGAGAACATAGCGTTGCCTTGGTAGGTCCAGCGGCGGAGGAACTCTTTGATCCGGTTCCTGAACA
GGATCTATTTGAGGCGCTAAATGAAACCTTAACGCTATGGAACTCGCCGCCCGACTGGGCTGGCGATGAG
CGAAATGTAGTGCTTACGTTGTCCCGCATTTGGTACAGCGCAGTAACCGGCAAAATCGCGCCGAAGGATG
TCGCTGCCGACTGGGCAATGGAGCGCCTGCCGGCCCAGTATCAGCCCGTCATACTTGAAGCTAGACAGGC
TTATCTTGGACAAGAAGAAGATCGCTTGGCCTCGCGCGCAGATCAGTTGGAAGAATTTGTCCACTACGTG
AAAGGCGAGATCACCAAGGTAGTCGGCAAATAATGTCTAGCTAGAAATTCGTTCAAGCCGACGCCGCTTC
GCGGCGCGGCTTAACTCAAGCGTTAGATGCACTAAGCACATAATTGCTCACAGCCAAACTATCAGGTCAA
GTCTGCTTTTATTATTTTTAAGCGTGCATAATAAGCCGGTCTCGGTTTTAGAGCTAGAAATAGCAAGTTA
AAATAAGGCTAGTCCGTTATCAACTTGAAAAAGTGGCACCGAGTCGGTGCTTTTTTTTGCAAAATTTTCC
AGATCGATTTCTTCTTCCTCTGTTCTTCGGCGTTCAATTTCTGGGGTTTTCTCTTCGTTTTCTGTAACTG
AAACCTAAAATTTGACCTAAAAAAAATCTCAAATAATATGATTCAGTGGTTTTGTACTTTTCAGTTAGTT
GAGTTTTGCAGTTCCGATGAGATAAACCAATACCATGGTTATACTAGTGAATAAAAGCATTTGCGTTTGG
TTTATCATTGCGTTTATACAAGGACAGAGATCCACTGAGCTGGAATAGCTTAAAACCATTATCAGAACAA
AATAAACCATTTTTTGTTAAGAATCAGAGCATAGTAAACAACAGAAACAACCTAAGAGAGGTAACTTGTC
CAAGAAGATAGCTAATTATATCTATTTTATAAAAGTTATCATAGTTTGTAAGTCACAAAAGATGCAAATA
ACAGAGAAACTAGGAGACTTGAGAATATACATTCTTGTATATTTGTATTCGAGATTGTGAAAATTTGACC
ATAAGTTTAAATTCTTAAAAAGATATATCTGATCTAGGTGATGGTTATAGACTGTAATTTTACCACATGT
TTAATGATGGATAGTGACACACATGACACATCGACAACACTATAGCATCTTATTTAGATTACAACATGAA
ATTTTTCTGTAATACATGTCTTTGTACATAATTTAAAAGTAATTCCTAAGAAATATATTTATACAAGGAG
TTTAAAGAAAACATAGCATAAAGTTCAATGAGTAGTAAAAACCATATACAGTATATAGCATAAAGTTCAA
TGAGTTTATTACAAAAGCATTGGTTCACTTTCTGTAACACGACGTTAAACCTTCGTCTCCAATAGGAGCG
CTACTGATTCAACATGCCAATATATACTAAATACGTTTCTACAGTCAAATGCTTTAACGTTTCATGATTA
AGTGACTATTTACCGTCAATCCTTTCCCATTCCTCCCACTAATCCAACTTTTTAATTACTCTTAAATCAC
CACTAAGCTAGTAACGCCTATCATGAATTAGCTCTACTAAATCTAGCAACCTTTCAAATTTGCAGTATTG
CAGGTGTCTCTGTGTCTTTAAAATAGTTGCCTTATGATTTCTTCGGTTTCAAGATGATCAAATAGTTATA
GATTTCATGCTCACACATGCTCATTAGATGTGTACATACTTTACTTACCCAAATCTATTTTCTCGCAAAG
ATTTTGATGGTAAAGCTGATTTGGTTCTATTGAACTAAATCAAACGAGTTTCAGACTGAGTGATTCTAAT
CCGGCCCATTAGCCCCTAAACAGACCCACTAATTACGCAGCTTTTAATAGAGTAATTACACCTAGTTTAC
CCACTAAACCACTAAGCACTAATTATCTCACAATCTAATGAGCTTCCCTCGTAATTACTTGGGCTTTCAC
TCTACCATTTATTTGTAACAGTCAAGTCTCTACTGTCTCTATATAAACTCTCTAAAGTTAACACACAATT
CTCATCACAAACAAATCAACCAAAGCAACTTCTACTCTTTCTTCTTTCGACCTTATCAATCTGTTGAGAA
ATCTAGAATGGCTTCTAGCCCACCGAAGAAGAAGCGGAAGGTCAGCTGGAAAATGGACAAGAAGTACAGC
ATTGGACTTGATATTGGTACGAACTCAGTTGGGTGGGCCGTTATCACCGATGAATACAAGGTACCTTCGA
AGAAATTTAAAGTGCTGGGCAACACAGATAGGCACAGCATTAAGAAGAACTTGATCGGAGCTCTGCTCTT
TGACTCTGGAGAAACCGCGGAGGCGACAAGGCTTAAACGTACTGCGAGGAGAAGGTACACTCGCAGGAAG
AACAGAATCTGTTATCTCCAAGAGATCTTTAGCAACGAGATGGCGAAGGTAAGGATTTTTATGATATAGT
ATGCTTATGTATTTTGTACTGAAAGCATATCCTGCTTCATTGGGATATTACTGAAAGCATTTAACTACAT
GTAAACTCACTTGATGATCAATAAACTTGATTTTGCAGGTTGACGACTCGTTCTTCCATCGCCTCGAGGA
ATCCTTCCTGGTAGAGGAAGATAAGAAACACGAGCGTCACCCCATCTTTGGGAATATTGTTGACGAAGTA
GCCTATCATGAAAAGTATCCGACTATATACCACCTTCGCAAGAAGCTGGTGGACTCAACCGATAAGGCAG
ACCTTCGGCTCATATACCTGGCTCTCGCGCACATGATAAAGTTTCGTGGCCATTTCTTGATCGAAGGGGA
CCTCAACCCGGATAACTCCGATGTGGATAAACTGTTCATTCAGCTCGTCCAAACCTACAATCAGCTGTTC
GAGGAGAACCCCATCAATGCATCAGGTAACATTCCTTAGTTACCTTTCTTTTCTTTTTCCATCATAAGTT
TATAGATTGTACATGCTTTGAGATTTTTCTTTGCAAACAATCTCAGGTGTCGACGCCAAGGCAATACTGT
CTGCCAGACTTTCGAAGTCCAGACGGCTTGAGAATCTGATCGCTCAATTGCCAGGCGAGAAGAAGAACGG
CTTGTTCGGGAATCTGATTGCACTGTCTCTGGGCCTCACCCCTAACTTCAAAAGCAACTTTGACCTCGCC
GAGGACGCGAAGCTGCAGCTGTCAAAGGATACATACGATGATGATCTGGACAATCTGCTCGCCCAAATAG
GTGCTCTTGAAATTGGAACTCTTCTTTTGTTGTCTAAACCTATCAATTTCTTTGCGGAAATTTATTTGAA
GCTGTAGAGTTAAAATTGAGTCTTTTAAACTTTTGTAGGTGATCAGTATGCCGACCTGTTCTTGGCTGCC
AAGAATCTGTCAGACGCTATCTTGCTCAGTGACATTCTGCGGGTCAACACGGAGATAACCAAAGCGCCAC
TTAGCGCCTCCATGATCAAGAGGTACGACGAGCATCACCAGGATCTGACCCTTCTGAAGGCTTTGGTTCG
CCAGCAACTCCCCGAGAAGTACAAGGAGATTTTCTTTGACCAATCGAAGAATGGCTACGCAGGGTACATT
GATGGAGGTAAGTTGTTACTTATGATTGTTTTCCTCTCTGCTACATGTATTTTGTTGTTCATTTCTGTAA
GATATAAGAATTGAGTTTTCCTCTGATGATATTATTAGGTGCAAGTCAGGAGGAATTCTACAAATTCATC
AAGCCTATTCTGGAAAAGATGGACGGTACAGAGGAGCTGCTCGTTAAATTGAACCGCGAAGATTTGCTTC
GGAAGCAGCGTACCTTCGACAATGGCAGCATACCGCACCAGATCCACCTCGGTGAGCTGCATGCTATCTT
GAGGAGGCAAGAGGACTTCTATCCGTTCCTGAAAGACAACAGAGAGAAGATTGAAAAGATCCTCACGTTC
CGCATTCCCTACTATGTAGGTTAGTATCATATGAAGAAATACCTAGTTTCAGTTGATGAATGCTATTTTC
TGACCTCAGTTGTTCTCTTTTGAGAATTATTTCTTTTCTAATTTGCCTGATTTTTCTATTAATTCATTAG
GTCCACTCGCACGCGGGAACTCGCGGTTTGCGTGGATGACACGCAAATCCGAGGAGACTATCACGCCTTG
GAACTTCGAAGAGGTCGTGGACAAGGGTGCGAGTGCACAGTCCTTCATCGAAAGGATGACCAACTTCGAT
AAGAATCTCCCAAATGAGAAAGTCCTGCCCAAGCATAGTCTCCTGTACGAATACTTCACGGTCTACAACG
AGCTGACGAAGGTGAAATATGTGACGGAGGGGATGCGCAAACCGGCCTTCCTGTCAGGTAAATCCTGGTC
CACACTTTTACGATAAAAACACAAGATTTTAAACTATGAACTGATCAATAATCATTCCTAAAAGACCACA
CTTTTGTTTTGTTTCTAAAGTAATTTTTACTGTTATAACAGGTGAGCAGAAGAAGGCCATTGTCGATCTC
TTGTTCAAAACCAATCGGAAGGTCACTGTGAAACAGCTTAAAGAGGACTACTTTAAGAAGATCGAATGCT
TTGATTCTGTGGAAATCAGCGGCGTTGAGGATAGGTTCAATGCCTCTCTTGGCACATACCATGACCTGTT
GAAAATCATCAAGGACAAGGACTTCCTTGACAACGAGGAGAACGAGGACATCCTCGAGGACATCGTGCTG
ACTCTCACGCTGTTTGAGGACAGAGAAATGATCGAGGAGCGCCTTAAGACTTATGCGCATCTGTTCGATG
ACAAGGTCATGAAGCAGTTGAAGAGGAGGAGATATACAGGTAAGAGGTCAAAAGGTTTCCGCAATGATCC
CTCTTTTTTTGTTTCTCTAGTTTCAAGAATTTGGGTATATGACTAACTTCTGAGTGTTCCTTGATGCATA
TTTGTGATGAGACAAATGTTTGTTCTATGTTTTAGGTTGGGGAAGGCTCTCCAGGAAGCTCATCAACGGC
ATCCGCGACAAGCAATCCGGCAAGACTATACTGGACTTTCTCAAATCCGACGGTTTTGCGAATCGGAACT
TCATGCAGCTTATTCACGATGACTCACTGACCTTCAAAGAAGATATCCAGAAGGCCCAAGTGTCAGGTCA
GGGCGATAGCCTTCACGAACACATAGCCAACCTGGCTGGATCGCCAGCTATAAAGAAGGGCATACTGCAG
ACAGTGAAGGTTGTGGATGAGCTGGTGAAGGTAAGTTCTGCATTTGGTTATGCTCCTTGCATTTTAGGTG
TTCGTCGCACTTCCATTTCCATGAATAGCTAAGATTTTTTTTCTCTGCATTCATTCTTCTTGCCTCAGTT
CTAACTGTTTGTGGTATTTTTGTTTTAATTATTGCTACAGGTCATGGGCCGCCATAAGCCGGAGAACATC
GTCATCGAGATGGCGAGGGAAAACCAGACGACTCAGAAAGGGCAGAAGAACTCACGGGAGCGCATGAAGC
GGATAGAGGAAGGCATCAAGGAGCTTGGGAGTCAGATTCTGAAAGAGCACCCAGTCGAAAATACTCAACT
CCAGAACGAGAAGCTGTACCTCTATTACCTCCAGAATGGGAGAGATATGTACGTCGACCAAGAGCTCGAC
ATTAACAGACTCTCCGACTATGATGTGGATCACATTGTCCCTCAATCTTTCCTGAAGGACGATAGTATTG
ACAACAAGGTAAAGCAACTGTGTTTTAATCAATTTCTTGTCAGGATATATGGATTATAACTTAATTTTTG
AGAAATCTGTAGTATTTGGCGTGAAATGAGTTTGCTTTTTGGTTTCTCCCGTGTTATAGGTCCTTACGCG
CTCAGACAAGAACCGCGGAAAATCCGACAATGTACCCAGCGAGGAGGTTGTGAAGAAGATGAAGAACTAT
TGGAGGCAGCTTTTGAATGCTAAGCTCATAACCCAACGGAAATTCGACAATCTCACGAAGGCAGAAAGGG
GCGGACTGTCTGAGCTCGACAAAGCCGGCTTCATCAAGCGCCAGTTGGTTGAAACTCGTCAGATTACGAA
ACATGTGGCCCAGATACTCGATTCGCGTATGAATACGAAGTATGATGAGAATGACAAACTTATCAGGGAG
GTAAAGGTAAAGTTTCCAACTTTCCTTTACCATATCAAACTAAAGTTCGAAACTTTTTATTTGATCAACT
TCAAGGCCACCCGATCTTTCTATTCCTGATTAATTTGTGATGAATCCATATTGACTTTTGATGGTTACGC
AGGTGATCACCCTCAAGAGCAAACTGGTTAGTGACTTCCGGAAGGACTTCCAGTTTTACAAGGTTCGCGA
GATCAACAACTACCATCATGCCCATGACGCCTACCTGAACGCCGTTGTTGGCACTGCTCTCATCAAGAAG
TATCCGAAACTGGAGTCTGAGTTTGTGTACGGGGATTACAAGGTGTACGACGTTAGGAAGATGATCGCGA
AGTCAGAACAAGAGATCGGCAAGGCTACCGCGAAATACTTCTTTTACTCGAATATCATGAACTTCTTCAA
GACAGAGATCACTCTGGCGAATGGTGAAATCCGGAAGAGGCCTCTGATCGAGACAAATGGCGAAACAGGT
CTGTCTTTCCTATTTCATATGTTTAATCCTAGGAATTTGATCAATTGATTGTATGTATGTCGATCCCAAG
ACTTTCTTGTTCACTTATATCTTAACTCTCTCTTTGCTGTTTCTTGCAGGTGAGATTGTCTGGGATAAGG
GCAGGGATTTTGCGACTGTGCGTAAGGTTCTCAGCATGCCCCAAGTCAACATAGTCAAGAAAACGGAGGT
TCAAACCGGTGGTTTCTCCAAGGAGTCCATTCTCCCTAAGCGCAACTCCGACAAACTGATTGCGAGGAAG
AAGGATTGGGATCCGAAGAAATACGGAGGCTTTGATAGCCCTACCGTGGCATACAGCGTACTGGTAGTGG
CCAAGGTGGAGAAGGGCAAGAGCAAGAAACTGAAAAGCGTCAAGGAACTGCTTGGAATTACCATAATGGA
AAGGTCCTCGTTCGAGAAGAATCCGATCGACTTCCTCGAGGCTAAAGGTAAAATATTGGATGCCAGACGA
TATTCTTTCTTTTGATTTGTAACTTTTTCCTGTCAAGGTCGATAAATTTTATTTTTTTTGGTAAAAGGTC
GATAATTTTTTTTTGGAGCCATTATGTAATTTTCCTAATTAACTGAACCAAAATTATACAAACCAGGTTA
CAAAGAGGTGAAGAAAGACCTCATTATCAAACTGCCCAAGTATTCGCTTTTCGAATTGGAAAATGGCAGA
AAACGCATGCTGGCATCTGCCGGAGAACTGCAGAAGGGCAACGAGCTGGCATTGCCCAGTAAGTACGTCA
ACTTCCTGTACTTGGCCTCACACTATGAGAAGCTGAAGGGGTCACCAGAGGACAACGAGCAGAAGCAGTT
GTTTGTCGAGCAGCACAAGCACTATCTTGATGAGATCATAGAGCAGATCAGCGAATTTTCCAAGCGGGTC
ATTCTTGCAGACGCTAACCTCGATAAGGTAAGGACTTCTCATGAATATTAGTGGCAGATTAGTGTTGTTA
AAGTCTTTGGTTAGATAATCGATGCCTCCTAATTGTCCATGTTTTACTGGTTTTCTACAATTAAAGGTGC
TTTCCGCGTACAACAAGCACAGAGATAAGCCGATAAGGGAACAAGCGGAAAACATCATCCACCTGTTCAC
ACTGACCAATCTGGGAGCCCCAGCAGCCTTTAAGTACTTCGATACCACTATCGACAGAAAGCGCTACACA
TCAACCAAGGAAGTGTTGGACGCTACCCTTATTCACCAATCTATTACAGGGCTCTATGAGACAAGGATAG
ATCTGTCGCAGTTGGGTGGTGACTCTAGGGCTGACCCAAAGAAGAAGCGTAAAGTCTGAGAGCTCAGAGC
TTTCGTTCGTATCATCGGTTTCGACAACGTTCGTCAAGTTCAATGCATCAGTTTCATTGCGCACACACCA
GAATCCTACTGAGTTTGAGTATTATGGCATTGGGAAAACTGTTTTTCTTGTACCATTTGTTGTGCTTGTA
ATTTACTGTGTTTTTTATTCGGTTTTCGCTATCGAACTGTGAAATGGAAATGGATGGAGAAGAGTTAATG
AATGATATGGTCCTTTTGTTCATTCTCAAATTAATATTATTTGTTTTTTCTCTTATTTGTTGTGTGTTGA
ATTTGAAATTATAAGAGATATGCAAACATTTTGTTTTGAGTAAAAATGTGTCAAATCGTGGCCTCTAATG
ACCGAAGTTAATATGAGGAGTAAAACACTTGTAGTTGTACCATTATGCTTATTCACTAGGCAACAAATAT
ATTTTCAGACCTAGAAAAGCTGCAAATGTTACTGAATACAAGTATGTCCTCTTGTGTTTTAGACATTTAT
GAACTTTCCTTTATGTAATTTTCCAGAATCCTTGTCAGATTCTAATCATTGCTTTATAATTATAGTTATA
CTCATGGATTTGTAGTTGAGTATGAAAATATTTTTTAATGCATTTTATGACTTGCCAATTGATTGACAAC
GGTACCGTTTACACCACAATATATCCTGCCACCAGCCAGCCAACAGCTCCCCGACCGGCAGCTCGGCACA
AAATCACCACTCGATACAGGCAGCCCATCAGTCCGGGACGGCGTCAGCGGGAGAGCCGTTGTAAGGCGGC
AGACTTTGCTCATGTTACCGATGCTATTCGGAAGAACGGCAACTAAGCTGCCGGGTTTGAAACACGGATG
ATCTCGCGGAGGGTAGCATGTTGATTGTAACGATGACAGAGCGTTGCTGCCTGTGATCACCGCGGTTTCA
AAATCGGCTCCGTCGATACTATGTTATACGCCAACTTTGAAAACAACTTTGAAAAAGCTGTTTTCTGGTA
TTTAAGGTTTTAGAATGCAAGGAACAGTGAATTGGAGTTCGTCTTGTTATAATTAGCTTCTTGGGGTATC
TTTAAATACTGTAGAAAAGAGGAAGGAAATAATAAATGGCTAAAATGAGAATATCACCGGAATTGAAAAA
ACTGATCGAAAAATACCGCTGCGTAAAAGATACGGAAGGAATGTCTCCTGCTAAGGTATATAAGCTGGTG
GGAGAAAATGAAAACCTATATTTAAAAATGACGGACAGCCGGTATAAAGGGACCACCTATGATGTGGAAC
GGGAAAAGGACATGATGCTATGGCTGGAAGGAAAGCTGCCTGTTCCAAAGGTCCTGCACTTTGAACGGCA
TGATGGCTGGAGCAATCTGCTCATGAGTGAGGCCGATGGCGTCCTTTGCTCGGAAGAGTATGAAGATGAA
CAAAGCCCTGAAAAGATTATCGAGCTGTATGCGGAGTGCATCAGGCTCTTTCACTCCATCGACATATCGG
ATTGTCCCTATACGAATAGCTTAGACAGCCGCTTAGCCGAATTGGATTACTTACTGAATAACGATCTGGC
CGATGTGGATTGCGAAAACTGGGAAGAAGACACTCCATTTAAAGATCCGCGCGAGCTGTATGATTTTTTA
AAGACGGAAAAGCCCGAAGAGGAACTTGTCTTTTCCCACGGCGACCTGGGAGACAGCAACATCTTTGTGA
AAGATGGCAAAGTAAGTGGCTTTATTGATCTTGGGAGAAGCGGCAGGGCGGACAAGTGGTATGACATTGC
CTTCTGCGTCCGGTCGATCAGGGAGGATATCGGGGAAGAACAGTATGTCGAGCTATTTTTTGACTTACTG
GGGATCAAGCCTGATTGGGAGAAAATAAAATATTATATTTTACTGGATGAATTGTTTTAGTACCTAGAAT
GCATGACCAAAATCCCTTAACGTGAGTTTTCGTTCCACTGAGCGTCAGACCCCGTAGAAAAGATCAAAGG
ATCTTCTTGAGATCCTTTTTTTCTGCGCGTAATCTGCTGCTTGCAAACAAAAAAACCACCGCTACCAGCG
GTGGTTTGTTTGCCGGATCAAGAGCTACCAACTCTTTTTCCGAAGGTAACTGGCTTCAGCAGAGCGCAGA
TACCAAATACTGTCCTTCTAGTGTAGCCGTAGTTAGGCCACCACTTCAAGAACTCTGTAGCACCGCCTAC
ATACCTCGCTCTGCTAATCCTGTTACCAGTGGCTGCTGCCAGTGGCGATAAGTCGTGTCTTACCGGGTTG
GACTCAAGACGATAGTTACCGGATAAGGCGCAGCGGTCGGGCTGAACGGGGGGTTCGTGCACACAGCCCA
GCTTGGAGCGAACGACCTACACCGAACTGAGATACCTACAGCGTGAGCTATGAGAAAGCGCCACGCTTCC
CGAAGGGAGAAAGGCGGACAGGTATCCGGTAAGCGGCAGGGTCGGAACAGGAGAGCGCACGAGGGAGCTT
CCAGGGGGAAACGCCTGGTATCTTTATAGTCCTGTCGGGTTTCGCCACCTCTGACTTGAGCGTCGATTTT
TGTGATGCTCGTCAGGGGGGCGGAGCCTATGGAAAAACGCCAGCAACGCGGCCTTTTTACGGTTCCTGGC
CTTTTGCTGGCCTTTTGCTCACATGTTCTTTCCTGCGTTATCCCCTGATTCTGTGGATAACCGTATTACC
GCCTTTGAGTGAGCTGATACCGCTCGCCGCAGCCGAACGACCGAGCGCAGCGAGTCAGTGAGCGAGGAAG
CGGAAGAGCGCCTGATGCGGTATTTTCTCCTTACGCATCTGTGCGGTATTTCACACCGCATATGGTGCAC
TCTCAGTACAATCTGCTCTGATGCCGCATAGTTAAGCCAGTATACACTCCGCTATCGCTACGTGACTGGG
TCATGGCTGCGCCCCGACACCCGCCAACACCCGCTGACGCGCCCTGACGGGCTTGTCTGCTCCCGGCATC
CGCTTACAGACAAGCTGTGACCGTCTCCGGGAGCTGCATGTGTCAGAGGTTTTCACCGTCATCACCGAAA
CGCGCGAGGCAGGGTGCCTTGATGTGGGCGCCGGCGGTCGAGTGGCGACGGCGCGGCTTGTCCGCGCCCT
GGTAGATTGCCTGGCCGTAGGCCAGCCATTTTTGAGCGGCCAGCGGCCGCGATAGGCCGACGCGAAGCGG
CGGGGCGTAGGGAGCGCAGCGACCGAAGGGTAGGCGCTTTTTGCAGCTCTTCGGCTGTGCGCTGGCCAGA
CAGTTATGCACAGGCCAGGCGGGTTTTAAGAGTTTTAATAAGTTTTAAAGAGTTTTAGGCGGAAAAATCG
CCTTTTTTCTCTTTTATATCAGTCACTTACATGTGTGACCGGTTCCCAATGTACGGCTTTGGGTTCCCAA
TGTACGGGTTCCGGTTCCCAATGTACGGCTTTGGGTTCCCAATGTACGTGCTATCCACAGGAAACAGACC
TTTTCGACCTTTTTCCCCTGCTAGGGCAATTTGCCCTAGCATCTGCTCCGTACATTAGGAACCGGCGGAT
GCTTCGCCCTCGATCAGGTTGCGGTAGCGCATGACTAGGATCGGGCCAGCCTGCCCCGCCTCCTCCTTCA
AATCGTACTCCGGCAGGTCATTTGACCCGATCAGCTTGCGCACGGTGAAACAGAACTTCTTGAACTCTCC
GGCGCTGCCACTGCGTTCGTAGATCGTCTTGAACAACCATCTGGCTTCTGCCTTGCCTGCGGCGCGGCGT
GCCAGGCGGTAGAGAAAACGGCCGATGCCGGGATCGATCAAAAAGTAATCGGGGTGAACCGTCAGCACGT
CCGGGTTCTTGCCTTCTGTGATCTCGCGGTACATCCAATCAGCTAGCTCGATCTCGATGTACTCCGGCCG
CCCGGTTTCGCTCTTTACGATCTTGTAGCGGCTAATCAAGGCTTCACCCTCGGATACCGTCACCAGGCGG
CCGTTCTTGGCCTTCTTCGTACGCTGCATGGCAACGTGCGTGGTGTTTAACCGAATGCAGGTTTCTACCA
GGTCGTCTTTCTGCTTTCCGCCATCGGCTCGCCGGCAGAACTTGAGTACGTCCGCAACGTGTGGACGGAA
CACGCGGCCGGGCTTGTCTCCCTTCCCTTCCCGGTATCGGTTCATGGATTCGGTTAGATGGGAAACCGCC
ATCAGTACCAGGTCGTAATCCCACACACTGGCCATGCCGGCCGGCCCTGCGGAAACCTCTACGTGCCCGT
CTGGAAGCTCGTAGCGGATCACCTCGCCAGCTCGTCGGTCACGCTTCGACAGACGGAAAACGGCCACGTC
CATGATGCTGCGACTATCGCGGGTGCCCACGTCATAGAGCATCGGAACGAAAAAATCTGGTTGCTCGTCG
CCCTTGGGCGGCTTCCTAATCGACGGCGCACCGGCTGCCGGCGGTTGCCGGGATTCTTTGCGGATTCGAT
CAGCGGCCGCTTGCCACGATTCACCGGGGCGTGCTTCTGCCTCGATGCGTTGCCGCTGGGCGGCCTGCGC
GGCCTTCAACTTCTCCACCAGGTCATCACCCAGCGCCGCGCCGATTTGTACCGGGCCGGATGGTTTGCGA
CCGCTCACGCCGATTCCTCGGGCTTGGGGGTTCCAGTGCCATTGCAGGGCCGGCAGGCAACCCAGCCGCT
TACGCCTGGCCAACCGCCCGTTCCTCCACACATGGGGCATTCCACGGCGTCGGTGCCTGGTTGTTCTTGA
TTTTCCATGCCGCCTCCTTTAGCCGCTAAAATTCATCTACTCATTTATTCATTTGCTCATTTACTCTGGT
AGCTGCGCGATGTATTCAGATAGCAGCTCGGTAATGGTCTTGCCTTGGCGTACCGCGTACATCTTCAGCT
TGGTGTGATCCTCCGCCGGCAACTGAAAGTTGACCCGCTTCATGGCTGGCGTGTCTGCCAGGCTGGCCAA
CGTTGCAGCCTTGCTGCTGCGTGCGCTCGGACGGCCGGCACTTAGCGTGTTTGTGCTTTTGCTCATTTTC
TCTTTACCTCATTAACTCAAATGAGTTTTGATTTAATTTCAGCGGCCAGCGCCTGGACCTCGCGGGCAGC
GTCGCCCTCGGGTTCTGATTCAAGAACGGTTGTGCCGGCGGCGGCAGTGCCTGGGTAGCTCACGCGCTGC
GTGATACGGGACTCAAGAATGGGCAGCTCGTACCCGGCCAGCGCCTCGGCAACCTCACCGCCGATGCGCG
TGCCTTTGATCGCCCGCGACACGACAAAGGCCGCTTGTAGCCTTCCATCCGTGACCTCAATGCGCTGCTT
AACCAGCTCCACCAGGTCGGCGGTGGCCCATATGTCGTAAGGGCTTGGCTGCACCGGAATCAGCACGAAG
TCGGCTGCCTTGATCGCGGACACAGCCAAGTCCGCCGCCTGGGGCGCTCCGTCGATCACTACGAAGTCGC
GCCGGCCGATGGCCTTCACGTCGCGGTCAATCGTCGGGCGGTCGATGCCGACAACGGTTAGCGGTTGATC
TTCCCGCACGGCCGCCCAATCGCGGGCACTGCCCTGGGGATCGGAATCGACTAACAGAACATCGGCCCCG
GCGAGTTGCAGGGCGCGGGCTAGATGGGTTGCGATGGTCGTCTTGCCTGACCCGCCTTTCTGGTTAAGTA
CAGCGATAACCTTCATGCGTTCCCCTTGCGTATTTGTTTATTTACTCATCGCATCATATACGCAGCGACC
GCATGACGCAAGCTGTTTTACTCAAATACACATCACCTTTTTAGACGGCGGCGCTCGGTTTCTTCAGCGG
CCAAGCTGGCCGGCCAGGCCGCCAGCTTGGCATCAGACAAACCGGCCAGGATTTCATGCAGCCGCACGGT
TGAGACGTGCGCGGGCGGCTCGAACACGTACCCGGCCGCGATCATCTCCGCCTCGATCTCTTCGGTAATG
AAAAACGGTTCGTCCTGGCCGTCCTGGTGCGGTTTCATGCTTGTTCCTCTTGGCGTTCATTCTCGGCGGC
CGCCAGGGCGTCGGCCTCGGTCAATGCGTCCTCACGGAAGGCACCGCGCCGCCTGGCCTCGGTGGGCGTC
ACTTCCTCGCTGCGCTCAAGTGCGCGGTACAGGGTCGAGCGATGCACGCCAAGCAGTGCAGCCGCCTCTT
TCACGGTGCGGCCTTCCTGGTCGATCAGCTCGCGGGCGTGCGCGATCTGTGCCGGGGTGAGGGTAGGGCG
GGGGCCAAACTTCACGCCTCGGGCCTTGGCGGCCTCGCGCCCGCTCCGGGTGCGGTCGATGATTAGGGAA
CGCTCGAACTCGGCAATGCCGGCGAACACGGTCAACACCATGCGGCCGGCCGGCGTGGTGGTGTCGGCCC
ACGGCTCTGCCAGGCTACGCAGGCCCGCGCCGGCCTCCTGGATGCGCTCGGCAATGTCCAGTAGGTCGCG
GGTGCTGCGGGCCAGGCGGTCTAGCCTGGTCACTGTCACAACGTCGCCAGGGCGTAGGTGGTCAAGCATC
CTGGCCAGCTCCGGGCGGTCGCGCCTGGTGCCGGTGATCTTCTCGGAAAACAGCTTGGTGCAGCCGGCCG
CGTGCAGTTCGGCCCGTTGGTTGGTCAAGTCCTGGTCGTCGGTGCTGACGCGGGCATAGCCCAGCAGGCC
AGCGGCGGCGCTCTTGTTCATGGCGTAATGTCTCCGGTTCTAGTCGCAAGTATTCTACTTTATGCGACTA
AAACACGCGACAAGAAAACGCCAGGAAAAGGGCAGGGCGGCAGCCTGTCGCGTAACTTAGGACTTGTGCG
ACATGTCGTTTTCAGAAGACGGCTGCACTGAACGTCAGAAGCCGACTGCACTATAGCAGCGGAGGGGTTG
GATCAAAGTACTTTGATCCCGAGGGGAACCCTGTGGTTGGCATGCACATACAAATGGACGAACGGATAAA
CCTTTTCACGCCCTTTTAAATATCCGATTATTCTAATAAACGCTCTTTTCTCTTAG
Features (pLannotate 1.2.2; 21 found; start..end, strand, type, name):
      1..25      -  misc_feature   RB T-DNA repeat: right border repeat from nopaline C58 T-DNA
     91..245     -  CDS            lacZα (fragment): LacZα fragment of β-galactosidase; lacZ fragment
    634..670     +  ncRNA          PK1-TEV CVMV: Accession: RF01102 - 5'-leader pseudoknot of TEV/CVMV
    808..1500    +  CDS            TagRFP: TagRFP is a basic (constitutively fluorescent) red fluorescent protein published in 2007, derived from Entacmaea quadricolor. It has very low acid sensitivity.
   1502..1753    -  terminator     NOS terminator: nopaline synthase terminator and poly(A) signal
   2200..2223    +  promoter       Pc promoter (fragment): intI1 (promoter lies within the coding sequence); class 1 integron promoter
   2399..2455    +  CDS            GmR (fragment): gentamycin acetyltransferase; aacC1; confers resistance to gentamycin
   2466..3253    +  CDS            SmR (fragment): aminoglycoside adenylyltransferase (Murphy, 1985); aadA; confers resistance to spectinomycin and streptomycin
   3405..3480    +  misc_RNA       gRNA scaffold: guide RNA scaffold for the Streptococcus pyogenes CRISPR/Cas9 system
   5093..5371    +  CDS            cas9 (fragment): CAS9_STRMU - Also known as csn1. Experimental evidence at protein level: Swiss-Prot protein existence level 1. CRISPR (clustered regularly interspaced short palindromic repeat) is an adaptive immune system that provides protection against mobile genetic elements (viruses, transposable elements and conjugative plasmids). CRISPR clusters contain spacers, sequences complementary to antecedent mobile elements, and target invading nucleic acids. CRISPR clusters are transcribed and processed into CRISPR RNA (crRNA). In type II CRISPR systems correct processing of pre-crRNA requires a trans- encoded
   9170..9481    +  CDS            cas9 (fragment): CAS9_LISIN - Also known as csn1. Experimental evidence at protein level: Swiss-Prot protein existence level 1. CRISPR (clustered regularly interspaced short palindromic repeat) is an adaptive immune system that provides protection against mobile genetic elements (viruses, transposable elements and conjugative plasmids). CRISPR clusters contain spacers, sequences complementary to antecedent mobile elements, and target invading nucleic acids. CRISPR clusters are transcribed and processed into CRISPR RNA (crRNA). In type II CRISPR systems correct processing of pre-crRNA requires a trans- encoded
  10848..11480   +  terminator     E9 terminator: terminator and polyadenylation signal from the pea rbcS-E9 gene
  11487..11511   -  misc_feature   LB T-DNA repeat: left border repeat from nopaline C58 T-DNA
  11936..12730   +  CDS            KanR: aminoglycoside phosphotransferase; aphA-3; confers resistance to kanamycin
  12817..13405   +  rep_origin     ori: high-copy-number ColE1/pMB1/pBR322/pUC origin of replication
  13591..13731   -  misc_feature   bom: basis of mobility region from pBR322
  13833..13872   -  CDS            rop (fragment): Rop protein, which maintains plasmids at low copy number; rop
  14075..14269   -  rep_origin     pVS1 oriV: origin of replication for the Pseudomonas plasmid pVS1 (Heeb et al., 2000)
  14335..15408   -  CDS            pVS1 RepA: replication protein from the Pseudomonas plasmid pVS1 (Heeb et al., 2000)
  15837..16466   -  CDS            pVS1 StaA: stability protein from the Pseudomonas plasmid pVS1 (Heeb et al., 2000)
  17026..17427   -  CDS            Y4CG_SINFN (fragment): Protein inferred from homology: Swiss-Prot protein existence level 3. From Sinorhizobium fredii (strain NBRC 101917 / NGR234).
