[The description below was written by a language model from this plasmid's Addgene catalogue record and pLannotate feature annotations shown in this document.]
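Description:
pEC1.2/EC1.1_Cas9i_TagRFP is a binary T-DNA vector for Agrobacterium-mediated plant genome editing, deposited as an empty backbone that awaits insertion of guide sequences. It derives from pHEE401E. The sequenced plasmid is about 17.8 kb, considerably larger than the nominal backbone size given in the catalogue entry. Outside the T-DNA borders it carries a kanamycin resistance gene (aphA-3) and a high-copy ColE1/pUC-type origin with a bom site for propagation in E. coli. The pVS1 oriV, RepA and StaA functions allow stable replication in Agrobacterium.

Two changes were made to the parent vector between the nopaline-type right and left border repeats. The original SpCas9 was replaced with Cas9i, and the hygromycin marker was replaced with a TagRFP seed selection cassette placed near the right border. According to the record, Cas9i is driven by the EC1.2/EC1.1 egg cell promoter and is followed by the pea rbcS-E9 terminator. The annotation tool detects only two short cas9-homologous fragments across this large region, and the promoter itself is not annotated. Egg-cell-restricted nuclease expression is generally used to favour heritable, non-mosaic edits. The TagRFP coding sequence is adjacent to a NOS terminator; the promoter driving it is not stated, but the marker lets transgenic seeds be identified by red fluorescence and, by the same logic, non-fluorescent transgene-free seeds be picked out in later generations.

Upstream of an S. pyogenes gRNA scaffold lies a spectinomycin/streptomycin resistance gene (aadA) with integron-derived promoter remnants. This is probably a placeholder that is replaced when guide sequences are cloned, although the record neither describes the cloning scheme nor names the guide RNA promoter.
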