Addgene plasmid #227249: pEC1.2/EC1.1_Cas9i_TagRFP
Purpose: (Empty Backbone) CRISPR plasmid with Cas9i expressed under egg cell promoter - TagRFP seed selection
Depositing lab: Christian Fankhauser. Depositing organization: Universite de Lausanne (UNIL).
Backbone
  Vector backbone: pHEE401E
  Backbone manufacturer: Qi-Jun Chen, Addgene #71287
  Backbone size (bp): 10000
  Modifications to backbone: Replacement of spCas9 with Cas9i and Hygromycin selection marker with TagRFP seed selection marker near the RB of the T-DNA
  Vector type: Plant Expression, CRISPR
  Promoter: pEC1.2/EC1.1
  Selectable markers: TagRFP seed selection
Growth in bacteria
  Bacterial resistance: Kanamycin, 50 μg/mL
  Growth temperature: 37°C
  Growth strain: DH5alpha
  Copy number: High Copy
Resource information
  A portion of this plasmid was derived from a plasmid made by: Sylvestre Marillonnet
Terms and licenses: Academic/Nonprofit Terms; Industry Terms: Not Available to Industry
How to cite: pEC1.2/EC1.1_Cas9i_TagRFP was a gift from Christian Fankhauser (Addgene plasmid # 227249 ; http://n2t.net/addgene:227249 ; RRID:Addgene_227249)
